>Addgene plasmid #83536 | PHBA02 | depositor full sequence | sequence record 168930 | PHBA02 sequence 7428 bps
TCGCGCGTTTCGGTGATGACGGTGAAAACCTCTGACACATGCAGCTCCCGGAGACGGTCACAGCTTGTCT
GTAAGCGGATGCCGGGAGCAGACAAGCCCGTCAGGGCGCGTCAGCGGGTGTTGGCGGGTGTCGGGGCTGG
CTTAACTATGCGGCATCAGAGCAGATTGTACTGAGAGTGCACCATACCACAGCTTTTCAATTCAATTCAT
CATTTTTTTTTTATTCTTTTTTTTGATTTCGGTTTCTTTGAAATTTTTTTGATTCGGTAATCTCCGAACA
GAAGGAAGAACGAAGGAAGGAGCACAGACTTAGATTGGTATATATACGCATATGTAGTGTTGAAGAAACA
TGAAATTGCCCAGTATTCTTAACCCAACTGCACAGAACAAAAACCTGCAGGAAACGAAGATAAATCATGT
CGAAAGCTACATATAAGGAACGTGCTGCTACTCATCCTAGTCCTGTTGCTGCCAAGCTATTTAATATCAT
GCACGAAAAGCAAACAAACTTGTGTGCTTCATTGGATGTTCGTACCACCAAGGAATTACTGGAGTTAGTT
GAAGCATTAGGTCCCAAAATTTGTTTACTAAAAACACATGTGGATATCTTGACTGATTTTTCCATGGAGG
GCACAGTTAAGCCGCTAAAGGCATTATCCGCCAAGTACAATTTTTTACTCTTCGAAGACAGAAAATTTGC
TGACATTGGTAATACAGTCAAATTGCAGTACTCTGCGGGTGTATACAGAATAGCAGAATGGGCAGACATT
ACGAATGCACACGGTGTGGTGGGCCCAGGTATTGTTAGCGGTTTGAAGCAGGCGGCAGAAGAAGTAACAA
AGGAACCTAGAGGCCTTTTGATGTTAGCAGAATTGTCATGCAAGGGCTCCCTATCTACTGGAGAATATAC
TAAGGGTACTGTTGACATTGCGAAGAGCGACAAAGATTTTGTTATCGGCTTTATTGCTCAAAGAGACATG
GGTGGAAGAGATGAAGGTTACGATTGGTTGATTATGACACCCGGTGTGGGTTTAGATGACAAGGGAGACG
CATTGGGTCAACAGTATAGAACCGTGGATGATGTGGTCTCTACAGGATCTGACATTATTATTGTTGGAAG
AGGACTATTTGCAAAGGGAAGGGATGCTAAGGTAGAGGGTGAACGTTACAGAAAAGCAGGCTGGGAAGCA
TATTTGAGAAGATGCGGCCAGCAAAACTAAAAAACTGTATTATAAGTAAATGCATGTATACTAAACTCAC
AAATTAGAGCTTCAATTTAATTATATCAGTTATTACCCTATGCGGTGTGAAATACCGCACAGATGCGTAA
GGAGAAAATACCGCATCAGGAAATTGTAAACGTTAATATTTTGTTAAAATTCGCGTTAAATTTTTGTTAA
ATCAGCTCATTTTTTAACCAATAGGCCGAAATCGGCAAAATCCCTTATAAATCAAAAGAATAGACCGAGA
TAGGGT
[37 nt withheld, positions 1477-1513]
AAAGAACGTGGACTCCAACGTCAAAGG
[49 nt withheld, positions 1541-1589]
T
[91 nt withheld, positions 1591-1681]
G
[124 nt withheld, positions 1683-1806]
CGCGCCATTCGCCATTCAGGCTGCGCAACTGTTGGGAAGGGCGATCGGTGCGGGCCTCTTCGCTATTACG
CCAGCTGGCGAAAGGGGGATGTGCTGCAAGGCGATTAAGTTGGGTAACGCCAGGGTTTTCCCAGTCACGA
CGTTGTAAAACGACGGCCAGTGAGCGCGCGTAATACGACTCACTATAGGGCGAATTGGGTACCGGGCCCC
CCCTCGAGGTCGACCTCGAGGCACACACCATAGCTTCAAAATGTTTCTACTCCTTTTTTACTCTTCCAGA
TTTTCTCGGACTCCGCGCATCGCCGTACCACTTCAAAACACCCAAGCACAGCATACTAAATTTCCCCTCT
TTCTTCCTCTAGGGTGTCGTTAATTACCCGTACTAAAGGTTTGGAAAAGAAAAAAGAGACCGCCTCGTTT
CTTTTTCTTCGTCGAAAAAGGCAATAAAAATTTTTATCACGTTTCTTTTTCTTGAAAATTTTTTTTTTTG
ATTTTTTTCTCTTTCGATGACCTCCCATTGATATTTAAGTTAATAAACGGTCTTCAATTTCTCAAGTTTC
AGTTTCATTTTTCTTGTTCTATTACAACTTTTTTTACTTCTTGCTCATTAGAAAGAAAGCATAGCAATCT
AATCTAAGTTTTAATTACAAATGTCCCATCCAGCTTTGACACAATTGAGAGCTTTGAGATACTGCAAAGA
AATTCCAGCATTGGATCCACAATTATTGGACTGGTTGTTGTTGGAAGATTCCATGACTAAGAGATTCGAA
CAACAAGGTAAGACCGTTTCCGTTACCATGATTAGAGAAGGTTTCGTCGAACAAAACGAAATCCCAGAAG
AATTGCCTTTGTTGCCAAAAGAATCTAGATACTGGTTGAGAGAAATTTTGTTGTGCGCTGATGGTGAACC
TTGGTTGGCTGGTAGAACTGTTGTTCCAGTTTCTACTTTGTCTGGTCCAGAATTGGCATTGCAAAAATTG
GGTAAAACTCCATTGGGTAGATACTTGTTCACTTCTTCTACCTTGACCAGAGACTTCATTGAAATTGGTA
GAGATGCTGGTTTGTGGGGTAGAAGATCAAGATTGAGATTGTCTGGTAAACCTTTGTTGTTGACCGAATT
ATTCTTGCCAGCTTCCCCATTATACTGACCCGGGGGATCCACTAGTTCTAGAAGGCCCCTTTTCCTTTGT
CGATATCATGTAATTAGTTATGTCACGCTTACATTCACGCCCTCCTCCCACATCCGCTCTAACCGAAAAG
GAAGGAGTTAGACAACCTGAAGTCTAGGTCCCTATTTATTTTTTTTAATAGTTATGTTAGTATTAAGAAC
GTTATTTATATTTCAAATTTTTCTTTTTTTTCTGTACAAACGCGTGTACGCATGTAACATTATACTGAAA
ACCTTGCTTGAGAAGGTTTTGGGACGCTCGAAGGCTTTAATTTGCAAGCTTCGCAGTTTACACTCTCATC
GTCGGAATTCGCTTCAAAATGTTTCTACTCCTTTTTTACTCTTCCAGATTTTCTCGGACTCCGCGCATCG
CCGTACCACTTCAAAACACCCAAGCACAGCATACTAAATTTCCCCTCTTTCTTCCTCTAGGGTGTCGTTA
ATTACCCGTACTAAAGGTTTGGAAAAGAAAAAAGAGACCGCCTCGTTTCTTTTTCTTCGTCGAAAAAGGC
AATAAAAATTTTTATCACGTTTCTTTTTCTTGAAAATTTTTTTTTTTGATTTTTTTCTCTTTCGATGACC
TCCCATTGATATTTAAGTTAATAAACGGTCTTCAATTTCTCAAGTTTCAGTTTCATTTTTCTTGTTCTAT
TACAACTTTTTTTACTTCTTGCTCATTAGAAAGAAAGCATAGCAATCTAATCTAAGTTTTAATTACAAAT
GAGTGAATCTCCAATGTTCGCTGCCAACGGCATGCCAAAGGTAAATCAAGGTGCTGAAGAAGATGTCAGA
ATTTTAGGTTACGACCCATTAGCTTCTCCAGCTCTCCTTCAAGTGCAAATCCCAGCCACACCAACTTCTT
TGGAAACTGCCAAGAGAGGTAGAAGAGAAGCTATAGATATTATTACCGGTAAAGACGACAGAGTTCTTGT
CATTGTCGGTCCTTGTTCCATCCATGATCTAGAAGCCGCTCAAGAATACGCTTTGAGATTAAAGAAATTG
TCAGATGAATTAAAAGGTGATTTATCCATCATTATGAGAGCATACTTGGAGAAGCCAAGAACAACCGTCG
GCTGGAAAGGTCTAATTAATGACCCTGATGTTAACAACACTTTCAACATCAACAAGGGTTTGCAATCCGC
TAGACAATTGTTTGTCAACTTGACAAATATCGGTTTGCCAATTGGTTCTGAAATGCTTGATACCATTTCT
CCTAAATACTTGGCTGATTTGGTCTCCTTCGGTGCCATTGGTGCCAGAACCACCGAATCTCAACTGCACA
GAGAATTGGCCTCCGGTTTGTCTTTCCCAGTTGGTTTCAAGAACGGTACCGATGGTACCTTAAATGTTGC
TGTGGATGCTTGTCAAGCCGCTGCTCATTCTCACCATTTCATGGGTGTTACTAAGCATGGTGTTGCTGCT
ATCACCACTACTAAGGGTAACGAACACTGCTTCGTTATTCTAAGAGGTGGTAAAAAGGGTACCAACTACG
ACGCTAAGTCCGTTGCAGAAGCTAAGGCTCAATTGCCTGCCGGTTCCAACGGTCTAATGATTGACTACTC
TCACGGTAACTCCAATAAGGATTTCAGAAACCAACCAAAGGTCAATGACGTTGTTTGTGAGCAAATCGCT
AACGGTGAAAACGCCATTACCGGTGTCATGATTGAATCAAACATCAACGAAGGTAACCAAGGCATCCCAG
CCGAAGGTAAAGCCGGCTTGAAATATGGTGTTTCCATCACTGATGCTTGTATAGGTTGGGAAACTACTGA
AGACGTCTTGAGGAAATTGGCTGCTGCTGTCAGACAAAGAAGAGAAGTTAACAAGAAATAGCCCGGGGGA
TCCACTAGTTCTAGAACAGGCCCCTTTTCCTTTGTCGATATCATGTAATTAGTTATGTCACGCTTACATT
CACGCCCTCCCCCCACATCCGCTCTAACCGAAAAGGAAGGAGTTAGACAACCTGAAGTCTAGGTCCCTAT
TTATTTTTTTATAGTTATGTTAGTATTAAGAACGTTATTTATATTTCAAATTTTTCTTTTTTTTCTGTAC
AAACGCGTGTACGCATGTAACATTATACTGAAAACCTTGCTTGAGAAGGTTTTGGGACGCTCGAAGGCTT
TAATTTGCAAGCTTCGCAGTTTACACTCTCATCGTGCGGCCGCCACCGCGGTGGAGCTCCAGCTTTTGTT
CCCTTTAGTGAGGGTTAATTGCGCGCTTGGCGTAATCATGGTCATAGCTGTTTCCTGTGTGAAATTGTTA
TCCGCTCACAATTCCACACAACATAGGAGCCGGAAGCATAAAGTGTAAAGCCTGGGGTGCCTAATGAGTG
AGGTAACTCACATTAATTGCGTTGCGCTCACTGCCCGCTTTCCAGTCGGGAAACCTGTCGTGCCAGCTGC
ATTAATGAATCGGCCAACGCGCGGGGAGAGGCGGTTTGCGTATTGGGCGCTCTTCCGCTTCCTCGCTCAC
TGACTCGCTGCGCTCGGTCGTTCGGCTGCGGCGAGCGGTATCAGCTCACTCAAAGGCGGTAATACGGTTA
TCCACAGAATCAGGGGATAACGCAGGAAAGAACATGTGAGCAAAAGGCCAGCAAAAGGCCAGGAACCGTA
AAAAGGCCGCGTTGCTGGCGTTTTTCCATAGGCTCCGCCCCCCTGACGAGCATCACAAAAATCGACGCTC
AAGTCAGAGGTGGCGAAACCCGACAGGACTATAAAGATACCAGGCGTTTCCCCCTGGAAGCTCCCTCGTG
CGCTCTCCTGTTCCGACCCTGCCGCTTACCGGATACCTGTCCGCCTTTCTCCCTTCGGGAAGCGTGGCGC
TTTCTCATAGCTCACGCTGTAGGTATCTCAGTTCGGTGTAGGTCGTTCGCTCCAAGCTGGGCTGTGTGCA
CGAACCCCCCGTTCAGCCCGACCGCTGCGCCTTATCCGGTAACTATCGTCTTGAGTCCAACCCGGTAAGA
CACGACTTATCGCCACTGGCAGCAGCCACTGGTAACAGGATTAGCAGAGCGAGGTATGTAGGCGGTGCTA
CAGAGTTCTTGAAGTGGTGGCCTAACTACGGCTACACTAGAAGGACAGTATTTGGTATCTGCGCTCTGCT
GAAGCCAGTTACCTTCGGAAAAAGAGTTGGTAGCTCTTGATCCGGCAAACAAACCACCGCTGGTAGCGGT
GGTTTTTTTGTTTGCAAGCAGCAGATTACGCGCAGAAAAAAAGGATCTCAAGAAGATCCTTTGATCTTTT
CTACGGGGTCTGACGCTCAGTGGAACGAAAACTCACGTTAAGGGATTTTGGTCATGAGATTATCAAAAAG
GATCTTCACCTAGATCCTTTTAAATTAAAAATGAAGTTTTAAATCAATCTAAAGTATATATGAGTAAACT
TGGTCTGACAGTTACCAATGCTTAATCAGTGAGGCACCTATCTCAGCGATCTGTCTATTTCGTTCATCCA
TAGTTGCCTGACTCCCCGTCGTGTAGATAACTACGATACGGGAGGGCTTACCATCTGGCCCCAGTGCTGC
AATGATACCGCGAGACCCACGCTCACCGGCTCCAGATTTATCAGCAATAAACCAGCCAGCCGGAAGGGCC
GAGCGCAGAAGTGGTCCTGCAACTTTATCCGCCTCCATCCAGTCTATTAATTGTTGCCGGGAAGCTAGAG
TAAGTAGTTCGCCAGTTAATAGTTTGCGCAACGTTGTTGCCATTGCTACAGGCATCGTGGTGTCACGCTC
GTCGTTTGGTATGGCTTCATTCAGCTCCGGTTCCCAACGATCAAGGCGAGTTACATGATCCCCCATGTTG
TGCAAAAAAGCGGTTAGCTCCTTCGGTCCTCCGATCGTTGTCAGAAGTAAGTTGGCCGCAGTGTTATCAC
TCATGGTTATGGCAGCACTGCATAATTCTCTTACTGTCATGCCATCCGTAAGATGCTTTTCTGTGACTGG
TGAGTACTCAACCAAGTCATTCTGAGAATAGTGTATGCGGCGACCGAGTTGCTCTTGCCCGGCGTCAATA
CGGGATAATACCGCGCCACATAGCAGAACTTTAAAAGTGCTCATCATTGGAAAACGTTCTTCGGGGCGAA
AACTCTCAAGGATCTTACCGCTGTTGAGATCCAGTTCGATGTAACCCACTCGTGCACCCAACTGATCTTC
AGCATCTTTTACTTTCACCAGCGTTTCTGGGTGAGCAAAAACAGGAAGGCAAAATGCCGCAAAAAAGGGA
ATAAGGGCGACACGGAAATGTTGAATACTCATACTCTTCCTTTTTCAATATTATTGAAGCATTTATCAGG
GTTATTGTCTCATGAGCGGATACATATTTGAATGTATTTAGAAAAATAAACAAATAGGGGTTCCGCGCAC
ATTTCCCCGAAAAGTGCCACCTGACGTCTAAGAAACCATTATTATCATGACATTAACCTATAAAAATAGG
CGTATCACGAGGCCCTTTCGTC
Features (pLannotate 1.2.2; 26 found; start..end, strand, type, name):
    137..186     +  misc_feature   bom (fragment): basis of mobility region from pBR322
    201..416     +  promoter       URA3 promoter: S. cerevisiae URA3
    417..1220    +  CDS            URA3: orotidine-5'-phosphate decarboxylase, required for uracil biosynthesis; S. cerevisiae URA3; yeast auxotrophic marker, counterselectable with 5-fluoroorotic acid (5-FOA)
   1299..1350    +  misc_feature   bom (fragment): basis of mobility region from pBR322
   1351..1806    -  rep_origin     f1 ori (sequence partly withheld): f1 bacteriophage origin of replication; arrow indicates direction of (+) strand synthesis
   1814..1969    -  CDS            lacZα (fragment): LacZα fragment of β-galactosidase; lacZ fragment
   1977..1995    +  promoter       T7 promoter: promoter for bacteriophage T7 RNA polymerase
   2004..2030    -  misc_feature   MCS (fragment): pBluescript multiple cloning site
   2045..2444    +  promoter       TEF1 promoter: S. cerevisiae TEF1; promoter for EF-1α
   2457..2951    +  CDS            ubiC: UBIC_ECOLI - Experimental evidence at protein level: Swiss-Prot protein existence level 1. Removes the pyruvyl group from chorismate, with concomitant aromatization of the ring, to provide 4-hydroxybenzoate (4HB) for the ubiquinone pathway. From Escherichia coli (strain K12).
   2955..2978    -  misc_feature   MCS (fragment): pBluescript multiple cloning site
   3002..3251    +  terminator     CYC1 terminator: S. cerevisiae CYC1; transcription terminator for CYC1
   3287..3682    +  promoter       TEF1 promoter: S. cerevisiae TEF1; promoter for EF-1α
   3695..4804    +  CDS            ARO4: AROG_YEAST - Experimental evidence at protein level: Swiss-Prot protein existence level 1. Stereospecific condensation of phosphoenolpyruvate (PEP) and D-erythrose-4-phosphate (E4P) giving rise to 3-deoxy-D-arabino- heptulosonate-7-phosphate (DAHP). From Saccharomyces cerevisiae (strain ATCC 204508 / S288c) (Baker's yeast).
   4806..4831    -  misc_feature   MCS (fragment): pBluescript multiple cloning site
   4857..5104    +  terminator     CYC1 terminator: S. cerevisiae CYC1; transcription terminator for CYC1
   5132..5155    -  misc_feature   MCS (fragment): pBluescript multiple cloning site
   5168..5186    -  promoter       T3 promoter: promoter for bacteriophage T3 RNA polymerase
   5231..5247    -  protein_bind   lac operator: The lac repressor binds to the lac operator to inhibit transcription in E. coli. This inhibition can be relieved by adding lactose or isopropyl-β-D-thiogalactopyranoside (IPTG). lac repressor encoded by lacI
   5255..5285    -  promoter       lac promoter: promoter for the E. coli lac operon
   5300..5321    -  protein_bind   CAP binding site: CAP binding activates transcription in the presence of cAMP. E. coli catabolite activator protein
   5334..5426    -  CDS            lacI (fragment): lac repressor; lacI; The lac repressor binds to the lac operator to inhibit transcription in E. coli. This inhibition can be relieved by adding lactose or isopropyl-β-D-thiogalactopyranoside (IPTG).
   5609..6197    -  rep_origin     ori: high-copy-number ColE1/pMB1/pBR322/pUC origin of replication
   6368..7228    -  CDS            AmpR: β-lactamase; bla; confers resistance to ampicillin, carbenicillin, and related antibiotics
   7229..7333    -  promoter       AmpR promoter: bla
   7428..35      +  CDS            rop (fragment) (across the origin): Rop protein, which maintains plasmids at low copy number; rop
