[The description below was written by a language model from this plasmid's Addgene catalogue record and pLannotate feature annotations shown in this document.]
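Description:
PHBA02 is a yeast expression plasmid built on the pRS406 backbone, a 7,428 bp shuttle vector that carries no yeast replication origin or centromere in the annotated features. This is consistent with pRS406 being an integrating vector that is maintained in Saccharomyces cerevisiae by recombination into the genome. Selection in yeast relies on the URA3 marker with its native promoter, which complements uracil auxotrophy and can be counterselected with 5-fluoroorotic acid. In E. coli the plasmid replicates at high copy from a pUC-type ColE1 origin and is selected with ampicillin through the β-lactamase gene. An f1 origin, lacZα and lac regulatory remnants, and flanking T7 and T3 promoters are left over from the pBluescript-derived cloning region.

The payload, assembled by Gibson cloning, consists of two tandem expression cassettes in the same orientation, each driven by the strong constitutive TEF1 promoter and closed by a CYC1 terminator. In the annotated sequence the first cassette encodes E. coli UbiC, chorismate pyruvate-lyase, which converts chorismate to 4-hydroxybenzoate. The second encodes yeast ARO4, the DAHP synthase that catalyses the first committed step of the shikimate pathway. This order is the reverse of that given in the insert name. The record writes the gene as ARO4*, indicating a variant allele, but the specific change is not stated. Although the species field lists only budding yeast, the ubiC gene is of bacterial origin. Combining increased entry into the aromatic amino acid pathway with diversion of chorismate suits the plasmid to engineering yeast for para-hydroxybenzoic acid production. The associated work examined the pheromone response as a production phase.
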