Addgene plasmid #83536: PHBA02
Purpose: Constitutive TEF1 promoter mediated expression of the UBiC and ARO4* genes
Depositing lab: Claudia Vickers. Depositing organization: University of Queensland. Publication: The Saccharomyces cerevisiae pheromone-response is a metabolically active stationary phase for bio-production. Williams TC, Peng B, Vickers CE, Nielsen LK. Metab Eng Commun. 2016 May 11;3:142-152. doi: 10.1016/j.meteno.2016.05.001. eCollection 2016 Dec. PubMed 29468120.
Backbone
  Vector backbone: pRS406
  Vector type: Yeast Expression
  Selectable markers: URA3
Growth in bacteria
  Bacterial resistance: Ampicillin, 100 μg/mL
  Growth temperature: 37°C
  Growth strain: DH5alpha
  Copy number: High Copy
Gene/Insert
  Gene/Insert name: pTEF1-ARO4*-CYC1t-pTEF1-UBiC-CYC1t
  Species: S. cerevisiae (budding yeast)
  Promoter: pTEF1
  Cloning method: Gibson Cloning
  Sequencing primers: 5′ M13pUC-Fwd; 3′ M13pUC-Rev
Terms and licenses: Academic/Nonprofit Terms; Industry Terms: Not Available to Industry
How to cite: PHBA02 was a gift from Claudia Vickers (Addgene plasmid # 83536 ; http://n2t.net/addgene:83536 ; RRID:Addgene_83536)
