>Addgene plasmid #83536 | PHBA02 | addgene partial sequence | sequence record 161684 | M13-F20 5'-TGTAAAACGACGGCCAGT-3'
TGGGTACCGGGCCCCCCCTCGAGGTCGACCTCGAGGCACACACCATAGCTTCAAAATGTTTCTACTCCTT
TTTTACTCTTCCAGATTTTCTCGGACTCCGCGCATCGCCGTACCACTTCAAAACACCCAAGCACAGCATA
CTAAATTTCCCCTCTTTCTTCCTCTAGGGTGTCGTTAATTACCCGTACTAAAGGTTTGGAAAAGAAAAAA
GAGACCGCCTCGTTTCTTTTTCTTCGTCGAAAAAGGCAATAAAAATTTTTATCACGTTTCTTTTTCTTGA
AAATTTTTTTTTTTGATTTTTTTCTCTTTCGATGACCTCCCATTGATATTTAAGTTAATAAACGGTCTTC
AATTTCTCAAGTTTCAGTTTCATTTTTCTTGTTCTATTACAACTTTTTTTACTTCTTGCTCATTAGAAAG
AAAGCATAGCAATCTAATCTAAGTTTTAATTACAAATGTCCCATCCAGCTTTGACACAATTGAGAGCTTT
GAGATACTGCAAAGAAATTCCAGCATTGGATCCACAATTATTGGACTGGTTGTTGTTGGAAGATTCCATG
ACTAAGAGATTCGAACAACAAGGTAAGACCGTTTCCGTTACCATGATTAGAGAAGGTTTCGTCGAACAAA
ACGAAATCCCAGAAGAATTGCCTTTGTTGCCAAAAGAATCTAGATACTGGTTGAGAGAAATTTTGTTGTG
CGCTGATGGTGAACCTTGGTTGGCTGGTAGAACTGTTGTTCCAGTTTCTACTTTGTCTGGTCCAGAATTG
GCATTGCAAAAATTGGGTAAAACTCCATTGGGTAGATACTTGTTCACTTCTTCTACCTTGACCAGAGACT
TCATTGAAATTGGTAGAGATGCTGGTTTGTGGGGTAGAAGATCAAGATTGAGATTGTCTGGTAAACCTTT
GTTGTTGACCGAATTATTCTTGCCAGCTTCCCCATTATACTGACCCGGGGGATCCACTAGTTCTAGAA
