>Addgene plasmid #83536 | PHBA02 | addgene partial sequence | sequence record 161685 | M13-Rev 5'-CAGGAAACAGCTATGACC-3'
ATTAACCCTCACTAAAGGGAACAAAAGCTGGAGCTCCACCGCGGTGGCGGCCGCACGATGAGAGTGTAAA
CTGCGAAGCTTGCAAATTAAAGCCTTCGAGCGTCCCAAAACCTTCTCAAGCAAGGTTTTCAGTATAATGT
TACATGCGTACACGCGTTTGTACAGAAAAAAAAGAAAAATTTGAAATATAAATAACGTTCTTAATACTAA
CATAACTATAAAAAAATAAATAGGGACCTAGACTTCAGGTTGTCTAACTCCTTCCTTTTCGGTTAGAGCG
GATGTGGGGGGAGGGCGTGAATGTAAGCGTGACATAACTAATTACATGATATCGACAAAGGAAAAGGGGC
CTGTTCTAGAACTAGTGGATCCCCCGGGCTATTTCTTGTTAACTTCTCTTCTTTGTCTGACAGCAGCAGC
CAATTTCCTCAAGACGTCTTCAGTAGTTTCCCAACCTATACAAGCATCAGTGATGGAAACACCATATTTC
AAGCCGGCTTTACCTTCGGCTGGGATGCCTTGGTTACCTTCGTTGATGTTTGATTCAATCATGACACCGG
TAATGGCGTTTTCACCGTTAGCGATTTGCTCACAAACAACGTCATTGACCTTTGGTTGGTTTCTGAAATC
CTTATTGGAGTTACCGTGAGAGTAGTCAATCATTAGACCGTTGGAACCGGCAGGCAATTGAGCCTTAGCT
TCTGCAACGGACTTAGCGTCGTAGTTGGTACCCTTTTTACCACCTCTTAGAATAACGAAGCAGTGTTCGT
TACCCTTAGTAGTGGTGATAGCAGCAAC
