>Addgene plasmid #83536 | PHBA02 | addgene partial sequence | sequence record 162972 | sARO4-Rev 5'-gcttctgcaacggacttagc-3'
CTCTTAGAATAACGAAGCAGTGTTCGTTACCCTTAGTAGTGGTGATAGCAGCAACACCATGCTTAGTAAC
ACCCATGAAATGGTGAGAATGAGCAGCGGCTTGACAAGCATCCACAGCAACATTTAAGGTACCATCGGTA
CCGTTCTTGAAACCAACTGGGAAAGACAAACCGGAGGCCAATTCTCTGTGCAGTTGAGATTCGGTGGTTC
TGGCACCAATGGCACCGAAGGAGACCAAATCAGCCAAGTATTTAGGAGAAATGGTATCAAGCATTTCAGA
ACCAATTGGCAAACCGATATTTGTCAAGTTGACAAACAATTGTCTAGCGGATTGCAAACCCTTGTTGATG
TTGAAAGTGTTGTTAACATCAGGGTCATTAATTAGACCTTTCCAGCCGACGGTTGTTCTTGGCTTCTCCA
AGTATGCTCTCATAATGATGGATAAATCACCTTTTAATTCATCTGACAATTTCTTTAATCTCAAAGCGTA
TTCTTGAGCGGCTTCTAGATCATGGATGGAACAAGGACCGACAATGACAAGAACTCTGTCGTCTTTACCG
GTAATAATATCTATAGCTTCTCTTCTACCTCTCTTGGCAGTTTCCAAAGAAGTTGGTGTGGCTGGGATTT
GCACTTGAAGGAGAGCTGGAGAAGCTAATGGGTCGTAACCTAAAATTCTGACATCTTCTTCAGCACCTTG
ATTTACCTTTGGCATGCCGTTGGCAGCGAACATTGGAGATTCACTCATTTGTAATTAAAACTTAGATTAG
ATTGCTATGCTTTCTTTCTAATGAGCAAGAAGTAAAAAAAGTTGTAATAGAACAAGAAAAATGAAACTG
